>Addgene plasmid #144467 | TFORF2991 | addgene full sequence | sequence record 392727 | Addgene NGS Result
TTAATGTAGTCTTATGCAATACTCTTGTAGTCTTGCAACATGGTAACGATGAGTTAGCAACATGCCTTAC
AAGGAGAGAAAAAGCACCGTGCATGCCGATTGGTGGAAGTAAGGTGGTACGATCGTGCCTTATTAGGAAG
GCAACAGACGGGTCTGACATGGATTGGACGAACCACTGAATTGCCGCATTGCAGAGATATTGTATTTAAG
TGCCTAGCTCGATACATAAACGGGTCTCTCTGGTTAGACCAGATCTGAGCCTGGGAGCTCTCTGGCTAAC
TAGGGAACCCACTGCTTAAGCCTCAATAAAGCTTGCCTTGAGTGCTTCAAGTAGTGTGTGCCCGTCTGTT
GTGTGACTCTGGTAACTAGAGATCCCTCAGACCCTTTTAGTCAGTGTGGAAAATCTCTAGCAGTGGCGCC
CGAACAGGGACTTGAAAGCGAAAGGGAAACCAGAGGAGCTCTCTCGACGCAGGACTCGGCTTGCTGAAGC
GCGCACGGCAAGAGGCGAGGGGCGGCGACTGGTGAGTACGCCAAAAATTTTGACTAGCGGAGGCTAGAAG
GAGAGAGATGGGTGCGAGAGCGTCAGTATTAAGCGGGGGAGAATTAGATCGCGATGGGAAAAAATTCGGT
TAAGGCCAGGGGGAAAGAAAAAATATAAATTAAAACATATAGTATGGGCAAGCAGGGAGCTAGAACGATT
CGCAGTTAATCCTGGCCTGTTAGAAACATCAGAAGGCTGTAGACAAATACTGGGACAGCTACAACCATCC
CTTCAGACAGGATCAGAAGAACTTAGATCATTATATAATACAGTAGCAACCCTCTATTGTGTGCATCAAA
GGATAGAGATAAAAGACACCAAGGAAGCTTTAGACAAGATAGAGGAAGAGCAAAACAAAAGTAAGACCAC
CGCACAGCAAGCGGCCGCTGATCTTCAGACCTGGAGGAGGAGATATGAGGGACAATTGGAGAAGTGAATT
ATATAAATATAAAGTAGTAAAAATTGAACCATTAGGAGTAGCACCCACCAAGGCAAAGAGAAGAGTGGTG
CAGAGAGAAAAAAGAGCAGTGGGAATAGGAGCTTTGTTCCTTGGGTTCTTGGGAGCAGCAGGAAGCACTA
TGGGCGCAGCGTCAATGACGCTGACGGTACAGGCCAGACAATTATTGTCTGGTATAGTGCAGCAGCAGAA
CAATTTGCTGAGGGCTATTGAGGCGCAACAGCATCTGTTGCAACTCACAGTCTGGGGCATCAAGCAGCTC
CAGGCAAGAATCCTGGCTGTGGAAAGATACCTAAAGGATCAACAGCTCCTGGGGATTTGGGGTTGCTCTG
GAAAACTCATTTGCACCACTGCTGTGCCTTGGAATGCTAGTTGGAGTAATAAATCTCTGGAACAGATTTG
GAATCACACGACCTGGATGGAGTGGGACAGAGAAATTAACAATTACACAAGCTTAATACACTCCTTAATT
GAAGAATCGCAAAACCAGCAAGAAAAGAATGAACAAGAATTATTGGAATTAGATAAATGGGCAAGTTTGT
GGAATTGGTTTAACATAACAAATTGGCTGTGGTATATAAAATTATTCATAATGATAGTAGGAGGCTTGGT
AGGTTTAAGAATAGTTTTTGCTGTACTTTCTATAGTGAATAGAGTTAGGCAGGGATATTCACCATTATCG
TTTCAGACCCACCTCCCAACCCCGAGGGGACCCATGCATTGCATCTCAATTAGTCAGCAACCAGGTGTGG
AAAGTCCCCAGGCTCCCCAGCAGGCAGAAGTATGCAAAGCATGCGTCTCAATTAGTCAGCAACCATAGTC
CCGCCCCTAACTCCGCCCATCCCGCCCCTAACTCCGCCCAGTTCCGCCCATTCTCCGCCCCATGGCTGAC
TAATTTTTTTTATTTATGCAGAGGCCGAGGCCGCCTCGGCCTCTGAGCTATTCCAGAAGTAGTGAGGAGG
CTTTTTTGGAGGCCTAGGCTTTTGCAAAAAGCTTTCTAGAGGTACCACCGGAGCTTACCATGACCGAGTA
CAAGCCCACGGTGCGCCTCGCCACCCGCGACGACGTCCCCAGGGCCGTACGCACCCTCGCCGCCGCGTTC
GCCGACTACCCCGCCACGCGCCACACCGTCGATCCGGACCGCCACATCGAGCGGGTCACCGAGCTGCAAG
AACTCTTCCTCACGCGCGTCGGGCTCGACATCGGCAAGGTGTGGGTCGCGGACGACGGCGCCGCCGTGGC
GGTCTGGACCACGCCGGAGAGCGTCGAAGCGGGGGCGGTGTTCGCCGAGATCGGCCCGCGCATGGCCGAG
TTGAGCGGTTCCCGGCTGGCCGCGCAGCAACAGATGGAAGGCCTCCTGGCGCCGCACCGGCCCAAGGAGC
CCGCGTGGTTCCTGGCCACCGTCGGCGTCTCGCCCGACCACCAGGGCAAGGGTCTGGGCAGCGCCGTCGT
GCTCCCCGGAGTGGAGGCGGCCGAGCGCGCCGGGGTGCCCGCCTTCCTGGAGACCTCCGCGCCCCGCAAC
CTCCCCTTCTACGAGCGGCTCGGCTTCACCGTCACCGCCGACGTCGAGGTGCCCGAAGGACCGCGCACCT
GGTGCATGACCCGCAAGCCCGGTGCCAGTTAACGAATTCTAGATCTTGAGACAAATGGCAGTATTCATCC
ACAATTTTAAAAGAAAAGGGGGGATTGGGGGGTACAGTGCAGGGGAAAGAATAGTAGACATAATAGCAAC
AGACATACAAACTAAAGAATTACAAAAACAAATTACAAAAATTCAAAATTTTCGGGTTTATTACAGGGAC
AGCAGAGATCCACTTTGGCGCCGGCTCGAGGCCTGCAGGTGCAAAGATGGATAAAGTTTTAAACAGAGAG
GAATCTTTGCAGCTAATGGACCTTCTAGGTCTTGAAAGGAGTGGGAATTGGCTCCGGTGCCCGTCAGTGG
GCAGAGCGCACATCGCCCACAGTCCCCGAGAAGTTGGGGGGAGGGGTCGGCAATTGAACCGGTGCCTAGA
GAAGGTGGCGCGGGGTAAACTGGGAAAGTGATGTCGTGTACTGGCTCCGCCTTTTTCCCGAGGGTGGGGG
AGAACCGTATATAAGTGCAGTAGTCGCCGTGAACGTTCTTTTTCGCAACGGGTTTGCCGCCAGAACACAG
GTAAGTGCCGTGTGTGGTTCCCGCGGGCCTGGCCTCTTTACGGGTTATGGCCCTTGCGTGCCTTGAATTA
CTTCCACCTGGCTGCAGTACGTGATTCTTGATCCCGAGCTTCGGGTTGGAAGTGGGTGGGAGAGTTCGAG
GCCTTGCGCTTAAGGAGCCCCTTCGCCTCGTGCTTGAGTTGAGGCCTGGCCTGGGCGCTGGGGCCGCCGC
GTGCGAATCTGGTGGCACCTTCGCGCCTGTCTCGCTGCTTTCGATAAGTCTCTAGCCATTTAAAATTTTT
GATGACCTGCTGCGACGCTTTTTTTCTGGCAAGATAGTCTTGTAAATGCGGGCCAAGATCTGCACACTGG
TATTTCGGTTTTTGGGGCCGCGGGCGGCGACGGGGCCCGTGCGTCCCAGCGCACATGTTCGGCGAGGCGG
GGCCTGCGAGCGCGGCCACCGAGAATCGGACGGGGGTAGTCTCAAGCTGGCCGGCCTGCTCTGGTGCCTG
GCCTCGCGCCGCCGTGTATCGCCCCGCCCTGGGCGGCAAGGCTGGCCCGGTCGGCACCAGTTGCGTGAGC
GGAAAGATGGCCGCTTCCCGGCCCTGCTGCAGGGAGCTCAAAATGGAGGACGCGGCGCTCGGGAGAGCGG
GCGGGTGAGTCACCCACACAAAGGAAAAGGGCCTTTCCGTCCTCAGCCGTCGCTTCATGTGACTCCACGG
AGTACCGGGCGCCGTCCAGGCACCTCGATTAGTTCTCGAGCTTTTGGAGTACGTCGTCTTTAGGTTGGGG
GGAGGGGTTTTATGCGATGGAGTTTCCCCACACTGAGTGGGTGGAGACTGAAGTTAGGCCAGCTTGGCAC
TTGATGTAATTCTCCTTGGAATTTGCCCTTTTTGAGTTTGGATCTTGGTTCATTCTCAAGCCTCAGACAG
TGGTTCAAAGTTTTTTTCTTCCATTTCAGGTGTCGTGAGGCTAGCATCGATTGATCAACAAGTTTGTACA
AAAAAGTTGGCATGAAAGCCTTCAGTCCCGTGAGGTCCGTTAGGAAAAACAGCCTGTCGGACCACAGCCT
GGGCATCTCCCGGAGCAAAACCCCTGTGGACGACCCGATGAGCCTGCTATACAACATGAACGACTGCTAC
TCCAAGCTCAAGGAGCTGGTGCCCAGCATCCCCCAGAACAAGAAGGTGAGCAAGATGGAAATCCTGCAGC
ACGTCATCGACTACATCTTGGACCTGCAGATCGCCCTGGACTCGCATCCCACTATTGTCAGCCTGCATCA
CCAGAGACCCGGGCAGAACCAGGCGTCCAGGACGCCGCTGACCACCCTCAACACGGATATCAGCATCCTG
TCCTTGCAGGCTTCTGAATTCCCTTCTGAGTTAATGTCAAATGACAGCAAAGCACTGTGTGGCTGCCCAA
CTTTCTTGTACAAAGTGGTTGATATCGGTAAGCCTATCCCTAACCCTCTCCTCGGTCTCGATTCTACGTA
GTAATGAACTAGTCCGTAACTTGAAAGTATTTCGATTTCTTGGCTTTATATATCTTGTGGAAAGGACGAT
CCAGCAGACCAGCGGGTTTACAAACGCGTTAAGTCGACAATCAACCTCTGGATTACAAAATTTGTGAAAG
ATTGACTGGTATTCTTAACTATGTTGCTCCTTTTACGCTATGTGGATACGCTGCTTTAATGCCTTTGTAT
CATGCTATTGCTTCCCGTATGGCTTTCATTTTCTCCTCCTTGTATAAATCCTGGTTGCTGTCTCTTTATG
AGGAGTTGTGGCCCGTTGTCAGGCAACGTGGCGTGGTGTGCACTGTGTTTGCTGACGCAACCCCCACTGG
TTGGGGCATTGCCACCACCTGTCAGCTCCTTTCCGGGACTTTCGCTTTCCCCCTCCCTATTGCCACGGCG
GAACTCATCGCCGCCTGCCTTGCCCGCTGCTGGACAGGGGCTCGGCTGTTGGGCACTGACAATTCCGTGG
TGTTGTCGGGGAAATCATCGTCCTTTCCTTGGCTGCTCGCCTGTGTTGCCACCTGGATTCTGCGCGGGAC
GTCCTTCTGCTACGTCCCTTCGGCCCTCAATCCAGCGGACCTTCCTTCCCGCGGCCTGCTGCCGGCTCTG
CGGCCTCTTCCGCGTCTTCGCCTTCGCCCTCAGACGAGTCGGATCTCCCTTTGGGCCGCCTCCCCGCGTC
GACTTTAAGACCAATGACTTACAAGGCAGCTGTAGATCTTAGCCACTTTTTAAAAGAAAAGGGGGGACTG
GAAGGGCTAATTCACTCCCAACGAAGACAAGATCTGCTTTTTGCTTGTACTGGGTCTCTCTGGTTAGACC
AGATCTGAGCCTGGGAGCTCTCTGGCTAACTAGGGAACCCACTGCTTAAGCCTCAATAAAGCTTGCCTTG
AGTGCTTCAAGTAGTGTGTGCCCGTCTGTTGTGTGACTCTGGTAACTAGAGATCCCTCAGACCCTTTTAG
TCAGTGTGGAAAATCTCTAGCAGTACGTATAGTAGTTCATGTCATCTTATTATTCAGTATTTATAACTTG
CAAAGAAATGAATATCAGAGAGTGAGAGGAACTTGTTTATTGCAGCTTATAATGGTTACAAATAAAGCAA
TAGCATCACAAATTTCACAAATAAAGCATTTTTTTCACTGCATTCTAGTTGTGGTTTGTCCAAACTCATC
AATGTATCTTATCATGTCTGGCTCTAGCTATCCCGCCCCTAACTCCGCCCATCCCGCCCCTAACTCCGCC
CAGTTCCGCCCATTCTCCGCCCCATGGCTGACTAATTTTTTTTATTTATGCAGAGGCCGAGGCCGCCTCG
GCCTCTGAGCTATTCCAGAAGTAGTGAGGAGGCTTTTTTGGAGGCCTAGGGACGTACCCAATTCGCCCTA
TAGTGAGTCGTATTACGCGCGCTCACTGGCCGTCGTTTTACAACGTCGTGACTGGGAAAACCCTGGCGTT
ACCCAACTTAATCGCCTTGCAGCACATCCCCCTTTCGCCAGCTGGCGTAATAGCGAAGAGGCCCGCACCG
ATCGCCCTTCCCAACAGTTGCGCAGCCTGAATGGCGAATGGG
[124 nt withheld, positions 6203-6326]
C
[91 nt withheld, positions 6328-6418]
A
[49 nt withheld, positions 6420-6468]
CCTTTGACGTTGGAGTCCACGTTCTTT
[37 nt withheld, positions 6496-6532]
ACCCTATCTCGGTCTATTCTTTTGATTTATAAGGGATTTTGCCGATTTCGGCCTATTGGTTAAAAAATGA
GCTGATTTAACAAAAATTTAACGCGAATTTTAACAAAATATTAACGCTTACAATTTAGGTGGCACTTTTC
GGGGAAATGTGCGCGGAACCCCTATTTGTTTATTTTTCTAAATACATTCAAATATGTATCCGCTCATGAG
ACAATAACCCTGATAAATGCTTCAATAATATTGAAAAAGGAAGAGTATGAGTATTCAACATTTCCGTGTC
GCCCTTATTCCCTTTTTTGCGGCATTTTGCCTTCCTGTTTTTGCTCACCCAGAAACGCTGGTGAAAGTAA
AAGATGCTGAAGATCAGTTGGGTGCACGAGTGGGTTACATCGAACTGGATCTCAACAGCGGTAAGATCCT
TGAGAGTTTTCGCCCCGAAGAACGTTTTCCAATGATGAGCACTTTTAAAGTTCTGCTATGTGGCGCGGTA
TTATCCCGTATTGACGCCGGGCAAGAGCAACTCGGTCGCCGCATACACTATTCTCAGAATGACTTGGTTG
AGTACTCACCAGTCACAGAAAAGCATCTTACGGATGGCATGACAGTAAGAGAATTATGCAGTGCTGCCAT
AACCATGAGTGATAACACTGCGGCCAACTTACTTCTGACAACGATCGGAGGACCGAAGGAGCTAACCGCT
TTTTTGCACAACATGGGGGATCATGTAACTCGCCTTGATCGTTGGGAACCGGAGCTGAATGAAGCCATAC
CAAACGACGAGCGTGACACCACGATGCCTGTAGCAATGGCAACAACGTTGCGCAAACTATTAACTGGCGA
ACTACTTACTCTAGCTTCCCGGCAACAATTAATAGACTGGATGGAGGCGGATAAAGTTGCAGGACCACTT
CTGCGCTCGGCCCTTCCGGCTGGCTGGTTTATTGCTGATAAATCTGGAGCCGGTGAGCGTGGGTCTCGCG
GTATCATTGCAGCACTGGGGCCAGATGGTAAGCCCTCCCGTATCGTAGTTATCTACACGACGGGGAGTCA
GGCAACTATGGATGAACGAAATAGACAGATCGCTGAGATAGGTGCCTCACTGATTAAGCATTGGTAACTG
TCAGACCAAGTTTACTCATATATACTTTAGATTGATTTAAAACTTCATTTTTAATTTAAAAGGATCTAGG
TGAAGATCCTTTTTGATAATCTCATGACCAAAATCCCTTAACGTGAGTTTTCGTTCCACTGAGCGTCAGA
CCCCGTAGAAAAGATCAAAGGATCTTCTTGAGATCCTTTTTTTCTGCGCGTAATCTGCTGCTTGCAAACA
AAAAAACCACCGCTACCAGCGGTGGTTTGTTTGCCGGATCAAGAGCTACCAACTCTTTTTCCGAAGGTAA
CTGGCTTCAGCAGAGCGCAGATACCAAATACTGTTCTTCTAGTGTAGCCGTAGTTAGGCCACCACTTCAA
GAACTCTGTAGCACCGCCTACATACCTCGCTCTGCTAATCCTGTTACCAGTGGCTGCTGCCAGTGGCGAT
AAGTCGTGTCTTACCGGGTTGGACTCAAGACGATAGTTACCGGATAAGGCGCAGCGGTCGGGCTGAACGG
GGGGTTCGTGCACACAGCCCAGCTTGGAGCGAACGACCTACACCGAACTGAGATACCTACAGCGTGAGCT
ATGAGAAAGCGCCACGCTTCCCGAAGGGAGAAAGGCGGACAGGTATCCGGTAAGCGGCAGGGTCGGAACA
GGAGAGCGCACGAGGGAGCTTCCAGGGGGAAACGCCTGGTATCTTTATAGTCCTGTCGGGTTTCGCCACC
TCTGACTTGAGCGTCGATTTTTGTGATGCTCGTCAGGGGGGCGGAGCCTATGGAAAAACGCCAGCAACGC
GGCCTTTTTACGGTTCCTGGCCTTTTGCTGGCCTTTTGCTCACATGTTCTTTCCTGCGTTATCCCCTGAT
TCTGTGGATAACCGTATTACCGCCTTTGAGTGAGCTGATACCGCTCGCCGCAGCCGAACGACCGAGCGCA
GCGAGTCAGTGAGCGAGGAAGCGGAAGAGCGCCCAATACGCAAACCGCCTCTCCCCGCGCGTTGGCCGAT
TCATTAATGCAGCTGGCACGACAGGTTTCCCGACTGGAAAGCGGGCAGTGAGCGCAACGCAATTAATGTG
AGTTAGCTCACTCATTAGGCACCCCAGGCTTTACACTTTATGCTTCCGGCTCGTATGTTGTGTGGAATTG
TGAGCGGATAACAATTTCACACAGGAAACAGCTATGACCATGATTACGCCAAGCGCGCAATTAACCCTCA
CTAAAGGGAACAAAAGCTGGAGCTGCAAGC
Features (pLannotate 1.2.2; 34 found; start..end, strand, type, name):
      5..231     +  promoter       RSV promoter: Rous sarcoma virus enhancer/promoter
    232..412     +  LTR            5' LTR (truncated): truncated 5' long terminal repeat (LTR) from HIV-1
    459..584     +  misc_feature   HIV-1 Ψ: packaging signal of human immunodeficiency virus type 1
    568..931     +  CDS            HIV-1 gag (fragment): gag protein from human immunodeficiency virus 1; gag
   1077..1310    +  misc_feature   RRE: The Rev response element (RRE) of HIV-1 allows for Rev-dependent mRNA export from the nucleus to the cytoplasm.
   1687..1713    +  CDS            Rev (fragment): human immunodeficiency virus 1 (HIV-1) Rev protein; rev; enhances nuclear export of unspliced and incompletely spliced viral mRNAs
   1720..1743    +  promoter       SV40 promoter (fragment): SV40 early promoter
   1744..1815    +  promoter       SV40 promoter (fragment): SV40 enhancer and early promoter
   1839..1974    +  rep_origin     SV40 ori: SV40 origin of replication
   2020..2616    +  CDS            PuroR (fragment): puromycin N-acetyltransferase; pac from Streptomyces; confers resistance to puromycin
   2665..2782    +  misc_feature   cPPT/CTS: central polypurine tract and central termination sequence of HIV-1
   2847..2913    +  CDS            small t antigen (fragment): SV40 (simian virus 40) small t antigen
   2920..4098    +  promoter       EF-1α promoter: strong constitutive promoter for human elongation factor EF-1α
   4119..4136    +  protein_bind   attB1 (fragment): mutant version of attB; core recombination site for the Gateway® BP reaction BP Clonase™
   4142..4543    +  CDS            ID2: ID2_HUMAN - Also known as BHLHB26. Experimental evidence at protein level: Swiss-Prot protein existence level 1. Transcriptional regulator (lacking a basic DNA binding domain) which negatively regulates the basic helix-loop-helix (bHLH) transcription factors by forming heterodimers and inhibiting their DNA binding and transcriptional activity. Implicated in regulating a variety of cellular processes, including cellular growth, senescence, differentiation, apoptosis, angiogenesis, and neoplastic transformation. Inhibits skeletal muscle and cardiac myocyte differentiation. Regulates the circadia
   4546..4569    -  protein_bind   attB2: mutant version of attB; recombination site for the Gateway® BP reaction BP Clonase™
   4577..4618    +  CDS            V5 tag: epitope tag from simian virus 5
   4634..4687    +  promoter       U6 promoter (fragment): RNA polymerase III promoter for human U6 snRNA
   4729..5317    +  misc_feature   WPRE: woodchuck hepatitis virus posttranscriptional regulatory element
   5368..5387    +  misc_feature   cPPT/CTS (fragment): central polypurine tract and central termination sequence of HIV-1
   5389..5622    +  LTR            3' LTR (ΔU3): self-inactivating 3' long terminal repeat (LTR) from HIV-1
   5700..5821    +  polyA_signal   SV40 poly(A) signal: SV40 polyadenylation signal
   5861..5996    +  rep_origin     SV40 ori: SV40 origin of replication
   6017..6035    -  promoter       T7 promoter: promoter for bacteriophage T7 RNA polymerase
   6043..6198    +  CDS            lacZα (fragment): LacZα fragment of β-galactosidase; lacZ fragment
   6203..6631    +  rep_origin     f1 ori (sequence partly withheld): f1 bacteriophage origin of replication; arrow indicates direction of (+) strand synthesis
   6684..6788    +  promoter       AmpR promoter: bla
   6789..7649    +  CDS            AmpR: β-lactamase; bla; confers resistance to ampicillin, carbenicillin, and related antibiotics
   7820..8408    +  rep_origin     ori: high-copy-number ColE1/pMB1/pBR322/pUC origin of replication
   8591..8683    +  CDS            lacI (fragment): lac repressor; lacI; The lac repressor binds to the lac operator to inhibit transcription in E. coli. This inhibition can be relieved by adding lactose or isopropyl-β-D-thiogalactopyranoside (IPTG).
   8696..8717    +  protein_bind   CAP binding site: CAP binding activates transcription in the presence of cAMP. E. coli catabolite activator protein
   8732..8762    +  promoter       lac promoter: promoter for the E. coli lac operon
   8770..8786    +  protein_bind   lac operator: The lac repressor binds to the lac operator to inhibit transcription in E. coli. This inhibition can be relieved by adding lactose or isopropyl-β-D-thiogalactopyranoside (IPTG). lac repressor encoded by lacI
   8831..8849    +  promoter       T3 promoter: promoter for bacteriophage T3 RNA polymerase
