[The description below was written by a language model from this plasmid's Addgene catalogue record and pLannotate feature annotations shown in this document.]
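Description:
TFORF2991 is a third-generation-style, self-inactivating lentiviral expression plasmid built on the pLX_TRC317 backbone and carrying the human ID2 open reading frame, one member of a barcoded transcription factor ORF collection. It is maintained in E. coli through a high-copy ColE1/pUC-type origin with ampicillin resistance (AmpR under its own bla promoter), and also retains an f1 origin and leftover lac/T7/T3 cloning-vector elements. The depositor notes that the plasmid can recombine in bacteria, which is typical of LTR-containing vectors.

The viral portion begins with an RSV promoter fused to a truncated HIV-1 5' LTR, which drives Tat-independent production of genomic RNA. This is followed by the Ψ packaging signal with a partial gag sequence, the Rev response element for nuclear export, a cPPT/CTS, and a ΔU3 3' LTR that inactivates the integrated provirus's LTR promoter. Inside this unit, an SV40 early promoter drives puromycin N-acetyltransferase for selection of transduced mammalian cells. A separate EF-1α promoter drives ID2, which was inserted by Gateway recombination and is flanked by attB1 and attB2 sites. The ORF reads through attB2 into a C-terminal V5 epitope tag, and a WPRE downstream enhances transcript expression. ID2 is a helix-loop-helix protein lacking a basic DNA-binding domain that inhibits bHLH transcription factors by heterodimerising with them.

According to the record, each construct in the collection carries a unique 24-bp barcode, so that the overexpressed factor can be identified in pooled screens. The barcode is not annotated in the feature table, so its position is not stated. The construct is intended for overexpression screens, such as those for directed differentiation.
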