Addgene plasmid #144467: TFORF2991
Purpose: Lentiviral vector for overexpressing transcription factor ORFs with unique 24-bp barcodes. Barcodes facilitate identification of transcription factors in pooled screens.
Depositing lab: Feng Zhang. Depositing organization: Broad Institute. Publication: A transcription factor atlas of directed differentiation. Joung J, Ma S, Tay T, Geiger-Schuller KR, Kirchgatterer PC, Verdine VK, Guo B, Arias-Garcia MA, Allen WE, Singh A, Kuksenko O, Abudayyeh OO, Gootenberg JS, Fu Z, Macrae RK, Buenrostro JD, Regev A, Zhang F. Cell. 2023 Jan 5;186(1):209-229.e26. doi: 10.1016/j.cell.2022.11.026. PubMed 36608654.
Backbone
  Vector backbone: pLX_TRC317
  Backbone manufacturer: Broad Institute Genetic Perturbation Platform
  Backbone size w/o insert (bp): 8264
  Vector type: Mammalian Expression, Lentiviral
  Selectable markers: Puromycin
Growth in bacteria
  Bacterial resistance: Ampicillin, 100 μg/mL
  Growth temperature: 37°C
  Growth strain: NEB Stable
  Copy number: High Copy
Gene/Insert
  Gene/Insert name: ID2
  Species: H. sapiens (human)
  Insert size (bp): 608
  Entrez Gene: ID2 (a.k.a. GIG8, ID2A, ID2H, bHLHb26)
  Promoter: EF1a
  Tag / fusion protein: V5 (C terminal on insert)
  Cloning method: Gateway Cloning
  Sequencing primers: 5′ GGGTGGAGACTGAAGTTAGGCCAG; 3′ CACATAGCGTAAAAGGAGCAACATAG
Resource information
  A portion of this plasmid was derived from a plasmid made by: Broad Institute Genetic Perturbation Platform
Terms and licenses: Academic/Nonprofit Terms; Industry Terms: Not Available to Industry
Depositor comments: NM_002166.4 Please test multiple small colonies in case of plasmid recombination. To make this collection available in a timely manner, a portion of this collection was not fully sequenced by Addgene. If an Addgene verified full plasmid sequence is not available, please contact us prior to placing an order to request the full sequence.
How to cite: TFORF2991 was a gift from Feng Zhang (Addgene plasmid # 144467 ; http://n2t.net/addgene:144467 ; RRID:Addgene_144467)
