>Addgene plasmid #144467 | TFORF2991 | depositor partial sequence | sequence record 285516 | Insert
ATCGATTGATCAACAAGTTTGTACAAAAAAGTTGGCATGAAAGCCTTCAGTCCCGTGAGGTCCGTTAGGA
AAAACAGCCTGTCGGACCACAGCCTGGGCATCTCCCGGAGCAAAACCCCTGTGGACGACCCGATGAGCCT
GCTATACAACATGAACGACTGCTACTCCAAGCTCAAGGAGCTGGTGCCCAGCATCCCCCAGAACAAGAAG
GTGAGCAAGATGGAAATCCTGCAGCACGTCATCGACTACATCTTGGACCTGCAGATCGCCCTGGACTCGC
ATCCCACTATTGTCAGCCTGCATCACCAGAGACCCGGGCAGAACCAGGCGTCCAGGACGCCGCTGACCAC
CCTCAACACGGATATCAGCATCCTGTCCTTGCAGGCTTCTGAATTCCCTTCTGAGTTAATGTCAAATGAC
AGCAAAGCACTGTGTGGCTGCCCAACTTTCTTGTACAAAGTGGTTGATATCGGTAAGCCTATCCCTAACC
CTCTCCTCGGTCTCGATTCTACGTAGTAATGAACTAGTCCGTAACTTGAAAGTATTTCGATTTCTTGGCT
TTATATATCTTGTGGAAAGGACGATCCAGCAGACCAGCGGGTTTACAA
