>Addgene plasmid #144467 | TFORF2991 | depositor partial sequence | sequence record 285517 | Barcode
TCCAGCAGACCAGCGGGTTTACAA
